Addgene plasmid #118187: lentiSAMv2 TCF7L2 TSS-guide4
Purpose: CRISPR-mediated activation of TCF7L2. Catalytically inactive Cas9 from S. pyogenes and VP64 with 2A-BlastR.
Depositing lab: Jorge Ferrer. Depositing organization: Imperial College London. Publication: Human pancreatic islet three-dimensional chromatin architecture provides insights into the genetics of type 2 diabetes. Miguel-Escalada I, Bonas-Guarch S, Cebola I, Ponsa-Cobas J, Mendieta-Esteban J, Atla G, Javierre BM, Rolando DMY, Farabella I, Morgan CC, Garcia-Hurtado J, Beucher A, Moran I, Pasquali L, Ramos-Rodriguez M, Appel EVR, Linneberg A, Gjesing AP, Witte DR, Pedersen O, Grarup N, Ravassard P, Torrents D, Mercader JM, Piemonti L, Berney T, de Koning EJP, Kerr-Conte J, Pattou F, Fedko IO, Groop L, Prokopenko I, Hansen T, Marti-Renom MA, Fraser P, Ferrer J. Nat Genet. 2019 Jun 28. pii: 10.1038/s41588-019-0457-0. doi: 10.1038/s41588-019-0457-0. PubMed 31253982.
Backbone
  Vector backbone: lentiSAMv2
  Backbone manufacturer: Feng Zhang (Addgene #75112)
  Vector type: Mammalian Expression, Lentiviral, CRISPR
  Selectable markers: Blasticidin
Growth in bacteria
  Bacterial resistance: Ampicillin, 100 μg/mL
  Growth temperature: 37°C
  Growth strain: Stbl3
  Copy number: High Copy
Gene/Insert
  Gene/Insert name: dCas9-VP64-2A-BlastR
  gRNA/shRNA sequence: GGGAGCGGAGATTATTGAC
  Species: H. sapiens (human)
  Promoter: EF1a core and U6
  Cloning method: Restriction Enzyme; 5′ cloning site Unknown (destroyed during cloning); 3′ cloning site Unknown (destroyed during cloning)
  Sequencing primers: 5′ GATCCGCCACCATGGATGC
Terms and licenses: Academic/Nonprofit Terms; Industry Terms: Not Available to Industry
Depositor comments: Please visit https://www.biorxiv.org/content/early/2018/08/27/400291 for bioRxiv preprint.
How to cite: lentiSAMv2 TCF7L2 TSS-guide4 was a gift from Jorge Ferrer (Addgene plasmid # 118187 ; http://n2t.net/addgene:118187 ; RRID:Addgene_118187)
