[The description below was written by a language model from this plasmid's Addgene catalogue record and pLannotate feature annotations shown in this document.]
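Description:
lentiSAMv2 TCF7L2 TSS-guide4 is a 13.5 kb lentiviral CRISPR activation (CRISPRa) plasmid built on the lentiSAMv2 backbone and carrying a single guide RNA which, going by the construct name, targets the transcription start site region of human TCF7L2. It is propagated in E. coli through a high-copy ColE1/pUC-type origin with ampicillin selection. The backbone also contains an f1 origin and an SV40/EM7-driven bleomycin/Zeocin resistance cassette located outside the proviral region. The transfer cassette has a CMV enhancer/promoter fused to a truncated HIV-1 5' LTR, followed by the Ψ packaging signal, RRE and cPPT/CTS. A WPRE, a truncated 3' LTR and a bGH polyadenylation signal lie downstream of the payload. This is the layout typical of vectors packaged with helper plasmids supplied in trans.

The payload consists of two expression units. A human U6 (Pol III) promoter drives the guide RNA in a modified S. pyogenes scaffold containing two MS2 stem loops. These loops bind MS2 coat protein, so in the synergistic activation mediator approach they can recruit MS2-fused activator domains supplied from a separate construct. An EF-1α core promoter drives NLS-tagged, catalytically dead Cas9 (D10A/N863A). According to the catalogue record, dCas9 is fused to the VP64 activation domain and linked by a 2A peptide to blasticidin S deaminase, which allows blasticidin selection of transduced mammalian cells. The automated annotation does not label the VP64 and 2A segments, although an unannotated gap between dCas9 and the blasticidin gene is consistent with them. The construct is intended for CRISPR-mediated transcriptional activation of endogenous TCF7L2 and was deposited with a study of pancreatic islet chromatin architecture and type 2 diabetes genetics.
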