Features (pLannotate 1.2.2; 38 found; start..end, strand, type, name):
     18..36      +  misc_RNA       MS2 stem loop: stem loop that binds the bacteriophage MS2 coat protein
     47..83      +  misc_RNA       gRNA scaffold (fragment): guide RNA scaffold for the Streptococcus pyogenes CRISPR/Cas9 system
     88..106     +  misc_RNA       MS2 stem loop: stem loop that binds the bacteriophage MS2 coat protein
    117..136     +  misc_RNA       gRNA scaffold (fragment): guide RNA scaffold for the Streptococcus pyogenes CRISPR/Cas9 system
    149..167     +  CDS            small t antigen (fragment): SV40 (simian virus 40) small t antigen
    193..404     +  promoter       EF-1α core promoter: core promoter for human elongation factor EF-1α
    421..468     +  CDS            nucleoplasmin NLS: bipartite nuclear localization signal from nucleoplasmin
    468..4569    +  CDS            dCas9 (fragment): catalytically dead mutant of the Cas9 endonuclease from the Streptococcus pyogenes Type II CRISPR/Cas system RNA-guided DNA-binding protein that lacks endonuclease activity due to the D10A mutation in the RuvC catalytic domain and the N863A mutation in the HNH catalytic domain
   4894..5292    +  CDS            BSD: blasticidin S deaminase; Aspergillus terreus BSD; confers resistance to blasticidin
   5293..5314    +  misc_feature   MCS (fragment): pBluescript multiple cloning site
   5317..5905    +  misc_feature   WPRE: woodchuck hepatitis virus posttranscriptional regulatory element
   5842..6423    +  CDS            nef (fragment): NEF_HV1H2 - Experimental evidence at protein level: Swiss-Prot protein existence level 1. Extracellular Nef protein targets CD4(+) T-lymphocytes for apoptosis by interacting with CXCR4 surface receptors. From Human immunodeficiency virus type 1 group M subtype B (isolate HXB2) (HIV-1).
   6430..6610    +  LTR            5' LTR (truncated): truncated 5' long terminal repeat (LTR) from HIV-1
   6642..6866    +  polyA_signal   bGH poly(A) signal: bovine growth hormone polyadenylation signal
   6870..6891    +  promoter       SV40 promoter (fragment): SV40 enhancer and early promoter
   6912..7340    +  rep_origin     f1 ori (sequence partly withheld): f1 bacteriophage origin of replication; arrow indicates direction of (+) strand synthesis
   7354..7683    +  promoter       SV40 promoter: SV40 enhancer and early promoter
   7731..7778    +  promoter       EM7 promoter: synthetic bacterial promoter&nbsp
   7797..8171    +  CDS            BleoR: antibiotic-binding protein; Sh ble from Streptoalloteichus hindustanus; confers resistance to bleomycin, phleomycin, and Zeocin™
   8181..8306    +  CDS            ble (fragment): BLE_KLEPN - Experimental evidence at protein level: Swiss-Prot protein existence level 1. Binding protein with a strong affinity to the bleomycin family of antibiotics. Binds to CL990; an antimitotic-antibiotic compound. From Klebsiella pneumoniae.
   8301..8422    +  polyA_signal   SV40 poly(A) signal: SV40 polyadenylation signal
   8493..8515    -  protein_bind   lac operator (fragment): The lac repressor binds to the lac operator to inhibit transcription in E. coli. This inhibition can be relieved by adding lactose or isopropyl-β-D-thiogalactopyranoside (IPTG). lac repressor encoded by lacI
   8519..8549    -  promoter       lac promoter: promoter for the E. coli lac operon
   8564..8585    -  protein_bind   CAP binding site: CAP binding activates transcription in the presence of cAMP. E. coli catabolite activator protein
   8598..8690    -  CDS            lacI (fragment): lac repressor; lacI; The lac repressor binds to the lac operator to inhibit transcription in E. coli. This inhibition can be relieved by adding lactose or isopropyl-β-D-thiogalactopyranoside (IPTG).
   8873..9461    -  rep_origin     ori: high-copy-number ColE1/pMB1/pBR322/pUC origin of replication
   9632..10492   -  CDS            AmpR: β-lactamase; bla; confers resistance to ampicillin, carbenicillin, and related antibiotics
  10493..10597   -  promoter       AmpR promoter: bla
  10656..10708   -  misc_feature   bom (fragment): basis of mobility region from pBR322
  10863..11242   +  enhancer       CMV enhancer: human cytomegalovirus immediate early enhancer
  11243..11442   +  promoter       CMV promoter: human cytomegalovirus (CMV) immediate early promoter
  11460..11640   +  LTR            5' LTR (truncated): truncated 5' long terminal repeat (LTR) from HIV-1
  11687..11812   +  misc_feature   HIV-1 Ψ: packaging signal of human immunodeficiency virus type 1
  11796..12159   +  CDS            HIV-1 gag (fragment): gag protein from human immunodeficiency virus 1; gag
  12305..12538   +  misc_feature   RRE: The Rev response element (RRE) of HIV-1 allows for Rev-dependent mRNA export from the nucleus to the cytoplasm.
  12915..13015   +  CDS            Rev (fragment): human immunodeficiency virus 1 (HIV-1) Rev protein; rev; enhances nuclear export of unspliced and incompletely spliced viral mRNAs
  13065..13182   +  misc_feature   cPPT/CTS: central polypurine tract and central termination sequence of HIV-1
  13232..13472   +  promoter       U6 promoter: RNA polymerase III promoter for human U6 snRNA
>Addgene plasmid #118187 | lentiSAMv2 TCF7L2 TSS-guide4 | addgene full sequence | sequence record 240403 | Addgene NGS Result
GTTTTAGAGCTAGGCCAACATGAGGATCACCCATGTCTGCAGGGCCTAGCAAGTTAAAATAAGGCTAGTC
CGTTATCAACTTGGCCAACATGAGGATCACCCATGTCTGCAGGGCCAAGTGGCACCGAGTCGGTGCTTTT
TTTGGATCCTAGGTCTTGAAAGGAGTGGGAATTGGCTCCGGTGCCCGTCAGTGGGCAGAGCGCACATCGC
CCACAGTCCCCGAGAAGTTGGGGGGAGGGGTCGGCAATTGATCCGGTGCCTAGAGAAGGTGGCGCGGGGT
AAACTGGGAAAGTGATGTCGTGTACTGGCTCCGCCTTTTTCCCGAGGGTGGGGGAGAACCGTATATAAGT
GCAGTAGTCGCCGTGAACGTTCTTTTTCGCAACGGGTTTGCCGCCAGAACACAGGCGTACGGCCACCATG
AAAAGGCCGGCGGCCACGAAAAAGGCCGGCCAGGCAAAAAAGAAAAAGGACAAGAAGTACAGCATCGGCC
TGGCCATCGGCACCAACTCTGTGGGCTGGGCCGTGATCACCGACGAGTACAAGGTGCCCAGCAAGAAATT
CAAGGTGCTGGGCAACACCGACCGGCACAGCATCAAGAAGAACCTGATCGGAGCCCTGCTGTTCGACAGC
GGCGAAACAGCCGAGGCCACCCGGCTGAAGAGAACCGCCAGAAGAAGATACACCAGACGGAAGAACCGGA
TCTGCTATCTGCAAGAGATCTTCAGCAACGAGATGGCCAAGGTGGACGACAGCTTCTTCCACAGACTGGA
AGAGTCCTTCCTGGTGGAAGAGGATAAGAAGCACGAGCGGCACCCCATCTTCGGCAACATCGTGGACGAG
GTGGCCTACCACGAGAAGTACCCCACCATCTACCACCTGAGAAAGAAACTGGTGGACAGCACCGACAAGG
CCGACCTGCGGCTGATCTATCTGGCCCTGGCCCACATGATCAAGTTCCGGGGCCACTTCCTGATCGAGGG
CGACCTGAACCCCGACAACAGCGACGTGGACAAGCTGTTCATCCAGCTGGTGCAGACCTACAACCAGCTG
TTCGAGGAAAACCCCATCAACGCCAGCGGCGTGGACGCCAAGGCCATCCTGTCTGCCAGACTGAGCAAGA
GCAGACGGCTGGAAAATCTGATCGCCCAGCTGCCCGGCGAGAAGAAGAATGGCCTGTTCGGCAACCTGAT
TGCCCTGAGCCTGGGCCTGACCCCCAACTTCAAGAGCAACTTCGACCTGGCCGAGGATGCCAAACTGCAG
CTGAGCAAGGACACCTACGACGACGACCTGGACAACCTGCTGGCCCAGATCGGCGACCAGTACGCCGACC
TGTTTCTGGCCGCCAAGAACCTGTCCGACGCCATCCTGCTGAGCGACATCCTGAGAGTGAACACCGAGAT
CACCAAGGCCCCCCTGAGCGCCTCTATGATCAAGAGATACGACGAGCACCACCAGGACCTGACCCTGCTG
AAAGCTCTCGTGCGGCAGCAGCTGCCTGAGAAGTACAAAGAGATTTTCTTCGACCAGAGCAAGAACGGCT
ACGCCGGCTACATTGACGGCGGAGCCAGCCAGGAAGAGTTCTACAAGTTCATCAAGCCCATCCTGGAAAA
GATGGACGGCACCGAGGAACTGCTCGTGAAGCTGAACAGAGAGGACCTGCTGCGGAAGCAGCGGACCTTC
GACAACGGCAGCATCCCCCACCAGATCCACCTGGGAGAGCTGCACGCCATTCTGCGGCGGCAGGAAGATT
TTTACCCATTCCTGAAGGACAACCGGGAAAAGATCGAGAAGATCCTGACCTTCCGCATCCCCTACTACGT
GGGCCCTCTGGCCAGGGGAAACAGCAGATTCGCCTGGATGACCAGAAAGAGCGAGGAAACCATCACCCCC
TGGAACTTCGAGGAAGTGGTGGACAAGGGCGCTTCCGCCCAGAGCTTCATCGAGCGGATGACCAACTTCG
ATAAGAACCTGCCCAACGAGAAGGTGCTGCCCAAGCACAGCCTGCTGTACGAGTACTTCACCGTGTATAA
CGAGCTGACCAAAGTGAAATACGTGACCGAGGGAATGAGAAAGCCCGCCTTCCTGAGCGGCGAGCAGAAA
AAGGCCATCGTGGACCTGCTGTTCAAGACCAACCGGAAAGTGACCGTGAAGCAGCTGAAAGAGGACTACT
TCAAGAAAATCGAGTGCTTCGACTCCGTGGAAATCTCCGGCGTGGAAGATCGGTTCAACGCCTCCCTGGG
CACATACCACGATCTGCTGAAAATTATCAAGGACAAGGACTTCCTGGACAATGAGGAAAACGAGGACATT
CTGGAAGATATCGTGCTGACCCTGACACTGTTTGAGGACAGAGAGATGATCGAGGAACGGCTGAAAACCT
ATGCCCACCTGTTCGACGACAAAGTGATGAAGCAGCTGAAGCGGCGGAGATACACCGGCTGGGGCAGGCT
GAGCCGGAAGCTGATCAACGGCATCCGGGACAAGCAGTCCGGCAAGACAATCCTGGATTTCCTGAAGTCC
GACGGCTTCGCCAACAGAAACTTCATGCAGCTGATCCACGACGACAGCCTGACCTTTAAAGAGGACATCC
AGAAAGCCCAGGTGTCCGGCCAGGGCGATAGCCTGCACGAGCACATTGCCAATCTGGCCGGCAGCCCCGC
CATTAAGAAGGGCATCCTGCAGACAGTGAAGGTGGTGGACGAGCTCGTGAAAGTGATGGGCCGGCACAAG
CCCGAGAACATCGTGATCGAAATGGCCAGAGAGAACCAGACCACCCAGAAGGGACAGAAGAACAGCCGCG
AGAGAATGAAGCGGATCGAAGAGGGCATCAAAGAGCTGGGCAGCCAGATCCTGAAAGAACACCCCGTGGA
AAACACCCAGCTGCAGAACGAGAAGCTGTACCTGTACTACCTGCAGAATGGGCGGGATATGTACGTGGAC
CAGGAACTGGACATCAACCGGCTGTCCGACTACGATGTGGACCACATCGTGCCTCAGAGCTTTCTGAAGG
ACGACTCCATCGACAACAAGGTGCTGACCAGAAGCGACAAGGCCCGGGGCAAGAGCGACAACGTGCCCTC
CGAAGAGGTCGTGAAGAAGATGAAGAACTACTGGCGGCAGCTGCTGAACGCCAAGCTGATTACCCAGAGA
AAGTTCGACAATCTGACCAAGGCCGAGAGAGGCGGCCTGAGCGAACTGGATAAGGCCGGCTTCATCAAGA
GACAGCTGGTGGAAACCCGGCAGATCACAAAGCACGTGGCACAGATCCTGGACTCCCGGATGAACACTAA
GTACGACGAGAATGACAAGCTGATCCGGGAAGTGAAAGTGATCACCCTGAAGTCCAAGCTGGTGTCCGAT
TTCCGGAAGGATTTCCAGTTTTACAAAGTGCGCGAGATCAACAACTACCACCACGCCCACGACGCCTACC
TGAACGCCGTCGTGGGAACCGCCCTGATCAAAAAGTACCCTAAGCTGGAAAGCGAGTTCGTGTACGGCGA
CTACAAGGTGTACGACGTGCGGAAGATGATCGCCAAGAGCGAGCAGGAAATCGGCAAGGCTACCGCCAAG
TACTTCTTCTACAGCAACATCATGAACTTTTTCAAGACCGAGATTACCCTGGCCAACGGCGAGATCCGGA
AGCGGCCTCTGATCGAGACAAACGGCGAAACCGGGGAGATCGTGTGGGATAAGGGCCGGGATTTTGCCAC
CGTGCGGAAAGTGCTGAGCATGCCCCAAGTGAATATCGTGAAAAAGACCGAGGTGCAGACAGGCGGCTTC
AGCAAAGAGTCTATCCTGCCCAAGAGGAACAGCGATAAGCTGATCGCCAGAAAGAAGGACTGGGACCCTA
AGAAGTACGGCGGCTTCGACAGCCCCACCGTGGCCTATTCTGTGCTGGTGGTGGCCAAAGTGGAAAAGGG
CAAGTCCAAGAAACTGAAGAGTGTGAAAGAGCTGCTGGGGATCACCATCATGGAAAGAAGCAGCTTCGAG
AAGAATCCCATCGACTTTCTGGAAGCCAAGGGCTACAAAGAAGTGAAAAAGGACCTGATCATCAAGCTGC
CTAAGTACTCCCTGTTCGAGCTGGAAAACGGCCGGAAGAGAATGCTGGCCTCTGCCGGCGAACTGCAGAA
GGGAAACGAACTGGCCCTGCCCTCCAAATATGTGAACTTCCTGTACCTGGCCAGCCACTATGAGAAGCTG
AAGGGCTCCCCCGAGGATAATGAGCAGAAACAGCTGTTTGTGGAACAGCACAAGCACTACCTGGACGAGA
TCATCGAGCAGATCAGCGAGTTCTCCAAGAGAGTGATCCTGGCCGACGCTAATCTGGACAAAGTGCTGTC
CGCCTACAACAAGCACCGGGATAAGCCCATCAGAGAGCAGGCCGAGAATATCATCCACCTGTTTACCCTG
ACCAATCTGGGAGCCCCTGCCGCCTTCAAGTACTTTGACACCACCATCGACCGGAAGAGGTACACCAGCA
CCAAAGAGGTGCTGGACGCCACCCTGATCCACCAGAGCATCACCGGCCTGTACGAGACACGGATCGACCT
GTCTCAGCTGGGAGGCGACAGCGCTGGAGGAGGTGGAAGCGGAGGAGGAGGAAGCGGAGGAGGAGGTAGC
GGACCTAAGAAAAAGAGGAAGGTGGCGGCCGCTGGATCCGGACGGGCTGACGCATTGGACGATTTTGATC
TGGATATGCTGGGAAGTGACGCCCTCGATGATTTTGACCTTGACATGCTTGGTTCGGATGCCCTTGATGA
CTTTGACCTCGACATGCTCGGCAGTGACGCCCTTGATGATTTCGACCTGGACATGCTGATTAACTGTACA
GGCAGTGGAGAGGGCAGAGGAAGTCTGCTAACATGCGGTGACGTCGAGGAGAATCCTGGCCCAATGGCCA
AGCCTTTGTCTCAAGAAGAATCCACCCTCATTGAAAGAGCAACGGCTACAATCAACAGCATCCCCATCTC
TGAAGACTACAGCGTCGCCAGCGCAGCTCTCTCTAGCGACGGCCGCATCTTCACTGGTGTCAATGTATAT
CATTTTACTGGGGGACCTTGTGCAGAACTCGTGGTGCTGGGCACTGCTGCTGCTGCGGCAGCTGGCAACC
TGACTTGTATCGTCGCGATCGGAAATGAGAACAGGGGCATCTTGAGCCCCTGCGGACGGTGCCGACAGGT
GCTTCTCGATCTGCATCCTGGGATCAAAGCCATAGTGAAGGACAGTGATGGACAGCCGACGGCAGTTGGG
ATTCGTGAATTGCTGCCCTCTGGTTATGTGTGGGAGGGCTAAGAATTCGATATCAAGCTTATCGGTAATC
AACCTCTGGATTACAAAATTTGTGAAAGATTGACTGGTATTCTTAACTATGTTGCTCCTTTTACGCTATG
TGGATACGCTGCTTTAATGCCTTTGTATCATGCTATTGCTTCCCGTATGGCTTTCATTTTCTCCTCCTTG
TATAAATCCTGGTTGCTGTCTCTTTATGAGGAGTTGTGGCCCGTTGTCAGGCAACGTGGCGTGGTGTGCA
CTGTGTTTGCTGACGCAACCCCCACTGGTTGGGGCATTGCCACCACCTGTCAGCTCCTTTCCGGGACTTT
CGCTTTCCCCCTCCCTATTGCCACGGCGGAACTCATCGCCGCCTGCCTTGCCCGCTGCTGGACAGGGGCT
CGGCTGTTGGGCACTGACAATTCCGTGGTGTTGTCGGGGAAATCATCGTCCTTTCCTTGGCTGCTCGCCT
GTGTTGCCACCTGGATTCTGCGCGGGACGTCCTTCTGCTACGTCCCTTCGGCCCTCAATCCAGCGGACCT
TCCTTCCCGCGGCCTGCTGCCGGCTCTGCGGCCTCTTCCGCGTCTTCGCCTTCGCCCTCAGACGAGTCGG
ATCTCCCTTTGGGCCGCCTCCCCGCATCGATACCGTCGACCTCGAGACCTAGAAAAACATGGAGCAATCA
CAAGTAGCAATACAGCAGCTACCAATGCTGATTGTGCCTGGCTAGAAGCACAAGAGGAGGAGGAGGTGGG
TTTTCCAGTCACACCTCAGGTACCTTTAAGACCAATGACTTACAAGGCAGCTGTAGATCTTAGCCACTTT
TTAAAAGAAAAGGGGGGACTGGAAGGGCTAATTCACTCCCAACGAAGACAAGATATCCTTGATCTGTGGA
TCTACCACACACAAGGCTACTTCCCTGATTGGCAGAACTACACACCAGGGCCAGGGATCAGATATCCACT
GACCTTTGGATGGTGCTACAAGCTAGTACCAGTTGAGCAAGAGAAGGTAGAAGAAGCCAATGAAGGAGAG
AACACCCGCTTGTTACACCCTGTGAGCCTGCATGGGATGGATGACCCGGAGAGAGAAGTATTAGAGTGGA
GGTTTGACAGCCGCCTAGCATTTCATCACATGGCCCGAGAGCTGCATCCGGACTGTACTGGGTCTCTCTG
GTTAGACCAGATCTGAGCCTGGGAGCTCTCTGGCTAACTAGGGAACCCACTGCTTAAGCCTCAATAAAGC
TTGCCTTGAGTGCTTCAAGTAGTGTGTGCCCGTCTGTTGTGTGACTCTGGTAACTAGAGATCCCTCAGAC
CCTTTTAGTCAGTGTGGAAAATCTCTAGCAGGGCCCGTTTAAACCCGCTGATCAGCCTCGACTGTGCCTT
CTAGTTGCCAGCCATCTGTTGTTTGCCCCTCCCCCGTGCCTTCCTTGACCCTGGAAGGTGCCACTCCCAC
TGTCCTTTCCTAATAAAATGAGGAAATTGCATCGCATTGTCTGAGTAGGTGTCATTCTATTCTGGGGGGT
GGGGTGGGGCAGGACAGCAAGGGGGAGGATTGGGAAGACAATAGCAGGCATGCTGGGGATGCGGTGGGCT
CTATGGCTTCTGAGGCGGAAAGAACCAGCTGGGGCTCTAGGGGGTATCCCC
[124 nt withheld, positions 6912-7035]
C
[91 nt withheld, positions 7037-7127]
A
[49 nt withheld, positions 7129-7177]
CCTTTGACGTTGGAGTCCACGTTCTTT
[37 nt withheld, positions 7205-7241]
ACCCTATCTCGGTCTATTCTTTTGATTTATAAGGGATTTTGCCGATTTCGGCCTATTGGTTAAAAAATGA
GCTGATTTAACAAAAATTTAACGCGAATTAATTCTGTGGAATGTGTGTCAGTTAGGGTGTGGAAAGTCCC
CAGGCTCCCCAGCAGGCAGAAGTATGCAAAGCATGCATCTCAATTAGTCAGCAACCAGGTGTGGAAAGTC
CCCAGGCTCCCCAGCAGGCAGAAGTATGCAAAGCATGCATCTCAATTAGTCAGCAACCATAGTCCCGCCC
CTAACTCCGCCCATCCCGCCCCTAACTCCGCCCAGTTCCGCCCATTCTCCGCCCCATGGCTGACTAATTT
TTTTTATTTATGCAGAGGCCGAGGCCGCCTCTGCCTCTGAGCTATTCCAGAAGTAGTGAGGAGGCTTTTT
TGGAGGCCTAGGCTTTTGCAAAAAGCTCCCGGGAGCTTGTATATCCATTTTCGGATCTGATCAGCACGTG
TTGACAATTAATCATCGGCATAGTATATCGGCATAGTATAATACGACAAGGTGAGGAACTAAACCATGGC
CAAGTTGACCAGTGCCGTTCCGGTGCTCACCGCGCGCGACGTCGCCGGAGCGGTCGAGTTCTGGACCGAC
CGGCTCGGGTTCTCCCGGGACTTCGTGGAGGACGACTTCGCCGGTGTGGTCCGGGACGACGTGACCCTGT
TCATCAGCGCGGTCCAGGACCAGGTGGTGCCGGACAACACCCTGGCCTGGGTGTGGGTGCGCGGCCTGGA
CGAGCTGTACGCCGAGTGGTCGGAGGTCGTGTCCACGAACTTCCGGGACGCCTCCGGGCCGGCCATGACC
GAGATCGGCGAGCAGCCGTGGGGGCGGGAGTTCGCCCTGCGCGACCCGGCCGGCAACTGCGTGCACTTCG
TGGCCGAGGAGCAGGACTGACACGTGCTACGAGATTTCGATTCCACCGCCGCCTTCTATGAAAGGTTGGG
CTTCGGAATCGTTTTCCGGGACGCCGGCTGGATGATCCTCCAGCGCGGGGATCTCATGCTGGAGTTCTTC
GCCCACCCCAACTTGTTTATTGCAGCTTATAATGGTTACAAATAAAGCAATAGCATCACAAATTTCACAA
ATAAAGCATTTTTTTCACTGCATTCTAGTTGTGGTTTGTCCAAACTCATCAATGTATCTTATCATGTCTG
TATACCGTCGACCTCTAGCTAGAGCTTGGCGTAATCATGGTCATAGCTGTTTCCTGTGTGAAATTGTTAT
CCGCTCACAATTCCACACAACATACGAGCCGGAAGCATAAAGTGTAAAGCCTGGGGTGCCTAATGAGTGA
GCTAACTCACATTAATTGCGTTGCGCTCACTGCCCGCTTTCCAGTCGGGAAACCTGTCGTGCCAGCTGCA
TTAATGAATCGGCCAACGCGCGGGGAGAGGCGGTTTGCGTATTGGGCGCTCTTCCGCTTCCTCGCTCACT
GACTCGCTGCGCTCGGTCGTTCGGCTGCGGCGAGCGGTATCAGCTCACTCAAAGGCGGTAATACGGTTAT
CCACAGAATCAGGGGATAACGCAGGAAAGAACATGTGAGCAAAAGGCCAGCAAAAGGCCAGGAACCGTAA
AAAGGCCGCGTTGCTGGCGTTTTTCCATAGGCTCCGCCCCCCTGACGAGCATCACAAAAATCGACGCTCA
AGTCAGAGGTGGCGAAACCCGACAGGACTATAAAGATACCAGGCGTTTCCCCCTGGAAGCTCCCTCGTGC
GCTCTCCTGTTCCGACCCTGCCGCTTACCGGATACCTGTCCGCCTTTCTCCCTTCGGGAAGCGTGGCGCT
TTCTCATAGCTCACGCTGTAGGTATCTCAGTTCGGTGTAGGTCGTTCGCTCCAAGCTGGGCTGTGTGCAC
GAACCCCCCGTTCAGCCCGACCGCTGCGCCTTATCCGGTAACTATCGTCTTGAGTCCAACCCGGTAAGAC
ACGACTTATCGCCACTGGCAGCAGCCACTGGTAACAGGATTAGCAGAGCGAGGTATGTAGGCGGTGCTAC
AGAGTTCTTGAAGTGGTGGCCTAACTACGGCTACACTAGAAGAACAGTATTTGGTATCTGCGCTCTGCTG
AAGCCAGTTACCTTCGGAAAAAGAGTTGGTAGCTCTTGATCCGGCAAACAAACCACCGCTGGTAGCGGTG
GTTTTTTTGTTTGCAAGCAGCAGATTACGCGCAGAAAAAAAGGATCTCAAGAAGATCCTTTGATCTTTTC
TACGGGGTCTGACGCTCAGTGGAACGAAAACTCACGTTAAGGGATTTTGGTCATGAGATTATCAAAAAGG
ATCTTCACCTAGATCCTTTTAAATTAAAAATGAAGTTTTAAATCAATCTAAAGTATATATGAGTAAACTT
GGTCTGACAGTTACCAATGCTTAATCAGTGAGGCACCTATCTCAGCGATCTGTCTATTTCGTTCATCCAT
AGTTGCCTGACTCCCCGTCGTGTAGATAACTACGATACGGGAGGGCTTACCATCTGGCCCCAGTGCTGCA
ATGATACCGCGAGACCCACGCTCACCGGCTCCAGATTTATCAGCAATAAACCAGCCAGCCGGAAGGGCCG
AGCGCAGAAGTGGTCCTGCAACTTTATCCGCCTCCATCCAGTCTATTAATTGTTGCCGGGAAGCTAGAGT
AAGTAGTTCGCCAGTTAATAGTTTGCGCAACGTTGTTGCCATTGCTACAGGCATCGTGGTGTCACGCTCG
TCGTTTGGTATGGCTTCATTCAGCTCCGGTTCCCAACGATCAAGGCGAGTTACATGATCCCCCATGTTGT
GCAAAAAAGCGGTTAGCTCCTTCGGTCCTCCGATCGTTGTCAGAAGTAAGTTGGCCGCAGTGTTATCACT
CATGGTTATGGCAGCACTGCATAATTCTCTTACTGTCATGCCATCCGTAAGATGCTTTTCTGTGACTGGT
GAGTACTCAACCAAGTCATTCTGAGAATAGTGTATGCGGCGACCGAGTTGCTCTTGCCCGGCGTCAATAC
GGGATAATACCGCGCCACATAGCAGAACTTTAAAAGTGCTCATCATTGGAAAACGTTCTTCGGGGCGAAA
ACTCTCAAGGATCTTACCGCTGTTGAGATCCAGTTCGATGTAACCCACTCGTGCACCCAACTGATCTTCA
GCATCTTTTACTTTCACCAGCGTTTCTGGGTGAGCAAAAACAGGAAGGCAAAATGCCGCAAAAAAGGGAA
TAAGGGCGACACGGAAATGTTGAATACTCATACTCTTCCTTTTTCAATATTATTGAAGCATTTATCAGGG
TTATTGTCTCATGAGCGGATACATATTTGAATGTATTTAGAAAAATAAACAAATAGGGGTTCCGCGCACA
TTTCCCCGAAAAGTGCCACCTGACGTCGACGGATCGGGAGATCTCCCGATCCCCTATGGTGCACTCTCAG
TACAATCTGCTCTGATGCCGCATAGTTAAGCCAGTATCTGCTCCCTGCTTGTGTGTTGGAGGTCGCTGAG
TAGTGCGCGAGCAAAATTTAAGCTACAACAAGGCAAGGCTTGACCGACAATTGCATGAAGAATCTGCTTA
GGGTTAGGCGTTTTGCGCTGCTTCGCGATGTACGGGCCAGATATACGCGTTGACATTGATTATTGACTAG
TTATTAATAGTAATCAATTACGGGGTCATTAGTTCATAGCCCATATATGGAGTTCCGCGTTACATAACTT
ACGGTAAATGGCCCGCCTGGCTGACCGCCCAACGACCCCCGCCCATTGACGTCAATAATGACGTATGTTC
CCATAGTAACGCCAATAGGGACTTTCCATTGACGTCAATGGGTGGAGTATTTACGGTAAACTGCCCACTT
GGCAGTACATCAAGTGTATCATATGCCAAGTACGCCCCCTATTGACGTCAATGACGGTAAATGGCCCGCC
TGGCATTATGCCCAGTACATGACCTTATGGGACTTTCCTACTTGGCAGTACATCTACGTATTAGTCATCG
CTATTACCATGGTGATGCGGTTTTGGCAGTACATCAATGGGCGTGGATAGCGGTTTGACTCACGGGGATT
TCCAAGTCTCCACCCCATTGACGTCAATGGGAGTTTGTTTTGGCACCAAAATCAACGGGACTTTCCAAAA
TGTCGTAACAACTCCGCCCCATTGACGCAAATGGGCGGTAGGCGTGTACGGTGGGAGGTCTATATAAGCA
GCGCGTTTTGCCTGTACTGGGTCTCTCTGGTTAGACCAGATCTGAGCCTGGGAGCTCTCTGGCTAACTAG
GGAACCCACTGCTTAAGCCTCAATAAAGCTTGCCTTGAGTGCTTCAAGTAGTGTGTGCCCGTCTGTTGTG
TGACTCTGGTAACTAGAGATCCCTCAGACCCTTTTAGTCAGTGTGGAAAATCTCTAGCAGTGGCGCCCGA
ACAGGGACTTGAAAGCGAAAGGGAAACCAGAGGAGCTCTCTCGACGCAGGACTCGGCTTGCTGAAGCGCG
CACGGCAAGAGGCGAGGGGCGGCGACTGGTGAGTACGCCAAAAATTTTGACTAGCGGAGGCTAGAAGGAG
AGAGATGGGTGCGAGAGCGTCAGTATTAAGCGGGGGAGAATTAGATCGCGATGGGAAAAAATTCGGTTAA
GGCCAGGGGGAAAGAAAAAATATAAATTAAAACATATAGTATGGGCAAGCAGGGAGCTAGAACGATTCGC
AGTTAATCCTGGCCTGTTAGAAACATCAGAAGGCTGTAGACAAATACTGGGACAGCTACAACCATCCCTT
CAGACAGGATCAGAAGAACTTAGATCATTATATAATACAGTAGCAACCCTCTATTGTGTGCATCAAAGGA
TAGAGATAAAAGACACCAAGGAAGCTTTAGACAAGATAGAGGAAGAGCAAAACAAAAGTAAGACCACCGC
ACAGCAAGCGGCCGCTGATCTTCAGACCTGGAGGAGGAGATATGAGGGACAATTGGAGAAGTGAATTATA
TAAATATAAAGTAGTAAAAATTGAACCATTAGGAGTAGCACCCACCAAGGCAAAGAGAAGAGTGGTGCAG
AGAGAAAAAAGAGCAGTGGGAATAGGAGCTTTGTTCCTTGGGTTCTTGGGAGCAGCAGGAAGCACTATGG
GCGCAGCGTCAATGACGCTGACGGTACAGGCCAGACAATTATTGTCTGGTATAGTGCAGCAGCAGAACAA
TTTGCTGAGGGCTATTGAGGCGCAACAGCATCTGTTGCAACTCACAGTCTGGGGCATCAAGCAGCTCCAG
GCAAGAATCCTGGCTGTGGAAAGATACCTAAAGGATCAACAGCTCCTGGGGATTTGGGGTTGCTCTGGAA
AACTCATTTGCACCACTGCTGTGCCTTGGAATGCTAGTTGGAGTAATAAATCTCTGGAACAGATTTGGAA
TCACACGACCTGGATGGAGTGGGACAGAGAAATTAACAATTACACAAGCTTAATACACTCCTTAATTGAA
GAATCGCAAAACCAGCAAGAAAAGAATGAACAAGAATTATTGGAATTAGATAAATGGGCAAGTTTGTGGA
ATTGGTTTAACATAACAAATTGGCTGTGGTATATAAAATTATTCATAATGATAGTAGGAGGCTTGGTAGG
TTTAAGAATAGTTTTTGCTGTACTTTCTATAGTGAATAGAGTTAGGCAGGGATATTCACCATTATCGTTT
CAGACCCACCTCCCAACCCCGAGGGGACCCGACAGGCCCGAAGGAATAGAAGAAGAAGGTGGAGAGAGAG
ACAGAGACAGATCCATTCGATTAGTGAACGGATCGGCACTGCGTGCGCCAATTCTGCAGACAAATGGCAG
TATTCATCCACAATTTTAAAAGAAAAGGGGGGATTGGGGGGTACAGTGCAGGGGAAAGAATAGTAGACAT
AATAGCAACAGACATACAAACTAAAGAATTACAAAAACAAATTACAAAAATTCAAAATTTTCGGGTTTAT
TACAGGGACAGCAGAGATCCAGTTTGGTTAATTAGCTAGCGAGGGCCTATTTCCCATGATTCCTTCATAT
TTGCATATACGATACAAGGCTGTTAGAGAGATAATTGGAATTAATTTGACTGTAAACACAAAGATATTAG
TACAAAATACGTGACGTAGAAAGTAATAATTTCTTGGGTAGTTTGCAGTTTTAAAATTATGTTTTAAAAT
GGACTATCATATGCTTACCGTAACTTGAAAGTATTTCGATTTCTTGGCTTTATATATCTTGTGGAAAGGA
CGAAACACCGGGGAGCGGAGATTATTGAC
