>Addgene plasmid #118187 | lentiSAMv2 TCF7L2 TSS-guide4 | depositor partial sequence | sequence record 223277 | Guide RNA, MS2 stem loops, EF1a core promoter, NLS
NNNNANTTTTAAAATTATNTTTTAAAATGGACTATCATATGCTTACCGTAACTTGAAAGTATTTCGATTT
CTTGGCTTTATATATCTTGTGGAAAGGACGAAACACCGGGGAGCGGAGATTATTGACGTTTTAGAGCTAG
GCCAACATGAGGATCACCCATGTCTGCAGGGCCTAGCAAGTTAAAATAAGGCTAGTCCGTTATCAACTTG
GCCAACATGAGGATCACCCATGTCTGCAGGGCCAAGTGGCACCGAGTCGGTGCTTTTTTTGGATCCTAGG
TCTTGAAAGGAGTGGGAATTGGCTCCGGTGCCCGTCAGTGGGCAGAGCGCACATCGCCCACAGTCCCCGA
GAAGTTGGGGGGAGGGGTCGGCAATTGATCCGGTGCCTAGAGAAGGTGGCGCGGGGTAAACTGGGAAAGT
GATGTCGTGTACTGGCTCCGCCTTTTTCCCGAGGGTGGGGGAGAACCGTATATAAGTGCAGTAGTCGCCG
TGAACGTTCTTTTTCGCAACGGGTTTGCCGCCAGAACACAGGCGTACGGCCACCATGAAAAGGCCGGCGG
CCACGAAAAAGGCCGGCCAGGCAAAAAAGAAAAAGGACAAGAAGTACAGCATCGGCCTGGCCATCGGCAC
CAACTCTGTGGGCTGGGCCGTGATCACCGACGAGTACAAGGTGCCCAGCAAGAAATTCAAGGTGCTGGGC
AACACCGACCGGCACAGCATCAAGAAGAACCTGATCGGAGCCCTGCTGTTCGACAGCGGCGAAACAGCCG
AGGCCACCCGGCTGAAGAGAACCGCCAGAAGAAGATACACCAGACGGAAGAACCGGATCTGCTATCTGCA
AGAGATCTTCAGCAACGAGATGGCCAAGGTGGACGACAGCTTCTTCCACAGACTGGAAGAGTCCTTCCTG
GGTGAAAGAGGATAAGAAGCACGAACGGGCACCCCATCTTNCNNCAACATCATGGAACGAAGNGGGCCTA
CCACGANNAATTACGCCACNNTCTACCNNCCTGGAAAAGAGACTGGTGGGACAGCACCCGACAAAGGCCG
ACCNTGCGGGCTGATCTAATCTAGGCCCCTGGGCCCANNATGGATNNANNTTCGCGNNCCNNACTTTCCT
GGAACNGAAGAGCAGACCNTGAGACCCCCGTACCANNNTCCNGACATGGANAAGAGCTGGTTCCATCCAA
GCTGGGTGGACGAACCNNANCGAGCANNCNTTGTNNCAGAAGAAANNNNACCACNNCCAAGCTCCCAAGC
TGGCTGTTGAANNCTCANNNNNNNATCCGGNNNCCATGCANGAAANTTAGTAGGCAAGAAACAGAACANG
CGATTGGNNAAAGATCTTTAGTCNAGCCCNNAACNNNACACCCNGGCCNNAAGAAAAAGAAAAAAAGTGG
ACCCAGTTTTTGGAAGGAAGACCATGAATNACAACCNTNNNAAAGCCTNNGGGANNNNAAGCCAGGCCAA
ANNATTCTAAAGGGAANNAAAAGNTATNNACCGGGACCNATGGCANAGGNNNGNNNACCCGCAAANGNNA
TTGGCAATGGGCTTAGGANNGAGACNAANNCTCCCANAGGANNGNAAACAAANTCGNNTTAAANNNCCAA
GGCTTGGNCCC
